Addgene plasmid #39504: pcDNA3-H-Ras_V12
Depositing lab: Julian Downward. Depositing organization: Cancer Research UK. Publication: Role of phosphoinositide 3-OH kinase in cell transformation and control of the actin cytoskeleton by Ras. Rodriguez-Viciana P, Warne PH, Khwaja A, Marte BM, Pappin D, Das P, Waterfield MD, Ridley A, Downward J. Cell. 1997 May 2;89(3):457-67. 10.1016/S0092-8674(00)80226-3 PubMed 9150145.
Backbone
  Vector backbone: pcDNA3
  Backbone manufacturer: Invitrogen
  Vector type: Mammalian Expression
  Selectable markers: Neomycin (select with G418)
Growth in bacteria
  Bacterial resistance: Ampicillin, 100 μg/mL
  Growth temperature: 37°C
  Growth strain: DH5alpha
  Copy number: Unknown
Gene/Insert
  Gene/Insert name: HRAS V12
  Species: H. sapiens (human)
  Mutation: G12V
  Entrez Gene: HRAS (a.k.a. C-BAS/HAS, C-H-RAS, C-HA-RAS1, CTLO, H-RASIDX, HAMSV, HRAS1, RASH1, p21ras)
  Promoter: CMV
  Cloning method: Restriction Enzyme; 5′ cloning site EcoRI (not destroyed); 3′ cloning site EcoRI (not destroyed)
  Sequencing primers: 5′ CMV-F
Terms and licenses: Academic/Nonprofit Terms; Industry Terms: Not Available to Industry
How to cite: pcDNA3-H-Ras_V12 was a gift from Julian Downward (Addgene plasmid # 39504 ; http://n2t.net/addgene:39504 ; RRID:Addgene_39504)
