[The description below was written by a language model from this plasmid's Addgene catalogue record and pLannotate feature annotations shown in this document.]
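Description:
pcDNA3-H-Ras_V12 is a mammalian expression plasmid built on the Invitrogen pcDNA3 backbone that carries human HRAS with the G12V substitution, the classic oncogenic mutation that leaves the small GTPase H-Ras constitutively active. The sequenced record is 6,340 nt. The insert was cloned into an EcoRI site, retained on both sides, and the annotated coding sequence lies downstream of the human cytomegalovirus immediate-early enhancer and promoter and upstream of the bovine growth hormone polyadenylation signal, giving strong constitutive expression in transfected mammalian cells. T7 and SP6 phage promoters flank the cloning region; T7 is on the sense side of the insert and could drive in vitro transcription. No epitope tag or reporter is annotated or recorded.

In E. coli the plasmid is maintained through a high-copy ColE1/pUC-type origin and selected with ampicillin via the β-lactamase gene; an f1 origin is also present, allowing single-stranded DNA production. For mammalian cells, a separate cassette places the neomycin phosphotransferase gene under the SV40 enhancer/early promoter with an SV40 poly(A) signal, so stable transfectants can be selected with G418. The automated annotation also reports short fragments (lacI, lac promoter/operator, ble, bom, a small HIV-1 LTR-like match next to the CMV promoter), which appear to be backbone remnants or partial similarity hits rather than functional parts of the design.

The associated publication concerns the role of phosphoinositide 3-OH kinase in Ras-driven cell transformation and control of the actin cytoskeleton. This is consistent with use of the construct to express activated H-Ras in cultured cells for studies of Ras signalling and transformation.
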