Features (pLannotate 1.2.2; 21 found; start..end, strand, type, name):
      2..94      +  CDS            lacI (fragment): lac repressor; lacI; The lac repressor binds to the lac operator to inhibit transcription in E. coli. This inhibition can be relieved by adding lactose or isopropyl-β-D-thiogalactopyranoside (IPTG).
    107..128     +  protein_bind   CAP binding site: CAP binding activates transcription in the presence of cAMP. E. coli catabolite activator protein
    143..173     +  promoter       lac promoter: promoter for the E. coli lac operon
    181..197     +  protein_bind   lac operator: The lac repressor binds to the lac operator to inhibit transcription in E. coli. This inhibition can be relieved by adding lactose or isopropyl-β-D-thiogalactopyranoside (IPTG). lac repressor encoded by lacI
    270..391     -  polyA_signal   SV40 poly(A) signal: SV40 polyadenylation signal
    386..544     -  CDS            ble (fragment): BLE_KLEPN - Experimental evidence at protein level: Swiss-Prot protein existence level 1. Binding protein with a strong affinity to the bleomycin family of antibiotics. Binds to CL990; an antimitotic-antibiotic compound. From Klebsiella pneumoniae.
    568..1359    -  CDS            neo: KKA2_KLEPN - Also known as kan, nptII. Experimental evidence at protein level: Swiss-Prot protein existence level 1. Resistance to kanamycin, neomycin, paromomycin, ribostamycin, butirosin and gentamicin B. From Klebsiella pneumoniae.
   1426..1755    -  promoter       SV40 promoter: SV40 enhancer and early promoter
   1769..2197    -  rep_origin     f1 ori (sequence partly withheld): f1 bacteriophage origin of replication; arrow indicates direction of (+) strand synthesis
   2218..2239    -  promoter       SV40 promoter (fragment): SV40 enhancer and early promoter
   2243..2467    -  polyA_signal   bGH poly(A) signal: bovine growth hormone polyadenylation signal
   2493..2511    +  promoter       SP6 promoter: promoter for bacteriophage SP6 RNA polymerase
   2884..3453    -  CDS            H-Ras (G12V): human oncoprotein generated by the G12V mutation in the small GTPase H-Ras
   3523..3541    -  promoter       T7 promoter: promoter for bacteriophage T7 RNA polymerase
   3557..3590    -  LTR            5' LTR (truncated) (fragment): truncated 5' long terminal repeat (LTR) from HIV-1
   3586..3789    -  promoter       CMV promoter: human cytomegalovirus (CMV) immediate early promoter
   3790..4169    -  enhancer       CMV enhancer: human cytomegalovirus immediate early enhancer
   4324..4376    +  misc_feature   bom (fragment): basis of mobility region from pBR322
   4435..4539    +  promoter       AmpR promoter: bla
   4540..5400    +  CDS            AmpR: β-lactamase; bla; confers resistance to ampicillin, carbenicillin, and related antibiotics
   5571..6159    +  rep_origin     ori: high-copy-number ColE1/pMB1/pBR322/pUC origin of replication
>Addgene plasmid #39504 | pcDNA3-H-Ras_V12 | addgene full sequence | sequence record 129510 | Addgene NGS Result
AGCGCCCAATACGCAAACCGCCTCTCCCCGCGCGTTGGCCGATTCATTAATGCAGCTGGCACGACAGGTT
TCCCGACTGGAAAGCGGGCAGTGAGCGCAACGCAATTAATGTGAGTTAGCTCACTCATTAGGCACCCCAG
GCTTTACACTTTATGCTTCCGGCTCGTATGTTGTGTGGAATTGTGAGCGGATAACAATTTCACACAGGAA
ACAGCTATGACCATGATTACGCCAAGCTCTAGCTAGAGGTCGACGGTATACAGACATGATAAGATACATT
GATGAGTTTGGACAAACCACAACTAGAATGCAGTGAAAAAAATGCTTTATTTGTGAAATTTGTGATGCTA
TTGCTTTATTTGTAACCATTATAAGCTGCAATAAACAAGTTGGGGTGGGCGAAGAACTCCAGCATGAGAT
CCCCGCGCTGGAGGATCATCCAGCCGGCGTCCCGGAAAACGATTCCGAAGCCCAACCTTTCATAGAAGGC
GGCGGTGGAATCGAAATCTCGTGATGGCAGGTTGGGCGTCGCTTGGTCGGTCATTTCGAACCCCAGAGTC
CCGCTCAGAAGAACTCGTCAAGAAGGCGATAGAAGGCGATGCGCTGCGAATCGGGAGCGGCGATACCGTA
AAGCACGAGGAAGCGGTCAGCCCATTCGCCGCCAAGCTCTTCAGCAATATCACGGGTAGCCAACGCTATG
TCCTGATAGCGGTCCGCCACACCCAGCCGGCCACAGTCGATGAATCCAGAAAAGCGGCCATTTTCCACCA
TGATATTCGGCAAGCAGGCATCGCCATGGGTCACGACGAGATCCTCGCCGTCGGGCATGCGCGCCTTGAG
CCTGGCGAACAGTTCGGCTGGCGCGAGCCCCTGATGCTCTTCGTCCAGATCATCCTGATCGACAAGACCG
GCTTCCATCCGAGTACGTGCTCGCTCGATGCGATGTTTCGCTTGGTGGTCGAATGGGCAGGTAGCCGGAT
CAAGCGTATGCAGCCGCCGCATTGCATCAGCCATGATGGATACTTTCTCGGCAGGAGCAAGGTGAGATGA
CAGGAGATCCTGCCCCGGCACTTCGCCCAATAGCAGCCAGTCCCTTCCCGCTTCAGTGACAACGTCGAGC
ACAGCTGCGCAAGGAACGCCCGTCGTGGCCAGCCACGATAGCCGCGCTGCCTCGTCCTGCAGTTCATTCA
GGGCACCGGACAGGTCGGTCTTGACAAAAAGAACCGGGCGCCCCTGCGCTGACAGCCGGAACACGGCGGC
ATCAGAGCAGCCGATTGTCTGTTGTGCCCAGTCATAGCCGAATAGCCTCTCCACCCAAGCGGCCGGAGAA
CCTGCGTGCAATCCATCTTGTTCAATCATGCGAAACGATCCTCATCCTGTCTCTTGATCAGATCCGAAAA
TGGATATACAAGCTCCCGGGAGCTTTTTGCAAAAGCCTAGGCCTCCAAAAAAGCCTCCTCACTACTTCTG
GAATAGCTCAGAGGCAGAGGCGGCCTCGGCCTCTGCATAAATAAAAAAAATTAGTCAGCCATGGGGCGGA
GAATGGGCGGAACTGGGCGGAGTTAGGGGCGGGATGGGCGGAGTTAGGGGCGGGACTATGGTTGCTGACT
AATTGAGATGCATGCTTTGCATACTTCTGCCTGCTGGGGAGCCTGGGGACTTTCCACACCTGGTTGCTGA
CTAATTGAGATGCATGCTTTGCATACTTCTGCCTGCTGGGGAGCCTGGGGACTTTCCACACCCTAACTGA
CACACATTCCACAGAATTAATTCGCGTTAAATTTTTGTTAAATCAGCTCATTTTTTAACCAATAGGCCGA
AATCGGCAAAATCCCTTATAAATCAAAAGAATAGACCGAGATAGGGT
[37 nt withheld, positions 1868-1904]
AAAGAACGTGGACTCCAACGTCAAAGG
[49 nt withheld, positions 1932-1980]
T
[91 nt withheld, positions 1982-2072]
G
[124 nt withheld, positions 2074-2197]
GGGGATACCCCCTAGAGCCCCAGCTGGTTCTTTCCGCCTCAGAAGCCATAGAGCCCACCGCATCCCCAGC
ATGCCTGCTATTGTCTTCCCAATCCTCCCCCTTGCTGTCCTGCCCCACCCCACCCCCCAGAATAGAATGA
CACCTACTCAGACAATGCGATGCAATTTCCTCATTTTATTAGGAAAGGACAGTGGGAGTGGCACCTTCCA
GGGTCAAGGAAGGCACGGGGGAGGGGCAAACAACAGATGGCTGGCAACTAGAAGGCACAGTCGAGGCTGA
TCAGCGAGCTCTAGCATTTAGGTGACACTATAGAATAGGGCCCTCTAGATGCATGCTCGAGCGGCCGCCA
GTGTGATGGATATCTGCAGAATTCCCGATCTCGACCTTTTTTTTTTTTTTTCAAGACCATCCAATAATTT
ACTGTGATCCCATCTGTGCCCGACAAGGGCCCACAGAGGCCTGGGAGGGGAGCTAAGGGCTGGGGTTCCG
GTGGCATTTGGGATGTTCAAGACAGTCTGTGCACAGCCTCCCTGGGAGGGTCTGCAGTCACCTCGGCCCA
CGGTCCCGGGGTGACTGGGCTCCAGCAGCCCTTCCTTCCTTCCTTGCTTCCGTCCTTCCTTCCTCCTCCT
TCCGTCTGCACCTCCTTCCTGCATCCGGCACCTCCATGTCCTGAGCTTGTGCTGCGTCAGGAGAGCACAC
ACTTGCAGCTCATGCAGCCGGGGCCACTCTCATCAGGAGGGTTCAGCTTCCGCAGCTTGTGCTGCCGGAT
CTCACGCACCAACGTGTAGAAGGCATCCTCCACTCCCTGCCGGGTCTTGGCCGAGGTCTCGATGTAGGGG
ATGCCGTAGCTTCGGGCGAGGTCCTGAGCCTGCCGAGATTCCACAGTGCGTGCAGCCAGGTCACACTTGT
TCCCCACCAGCACCATGGGCACGTCATCCGAGTCCTTCACCCGTTTGATCTGCTCCCTGTACTGGTGGAT
GTCCTCAAAAGACTTGGTGTTGTTGATGGCAAACACACACAGGAAGCCCTCCCCGGTGCGCATGTACTGG
TCCCGCATGGCGCTGTACTCCTCCTGGCCGGCGGTATCCAGGATGTCCAACAGGCACGTCTCCCCATCAA
TGACCACCTGCTTCCGGTAGGAATCCTCTATAGTGGGGTCGTATTCGTCCACAAAATGGTTCTGGATCAG
CTGGATGGTCAGCGCACTCTTGCCCACACCGACGGCGCCAACAACAACAAGCTTGTATTCGGTCATAGAT
CGGGAATTCCAGCACACTGGCGGCCGTTACTAGTGGATCCGAGCTCGGTACCAAGCTTGGGTCTCCCTAT
AGTGAGTCGTATTAATTTCGATAAGCCAGTAAGCAGTGGGTTCTCTAGTTAGCCAGAGAGCTCTGCTTAT
ATAGACCTCCCACCGTACACGCCTACCGCCCATTTGCGTCAATGGGGCGGAGTTGTTACGACATTTTGGA
AAGTCCCGTTGATTTTGGTGCCAAAACAAACTCCCATTGACGTCAATGGGGTGGAGACTTGGAAATCCCC
GTGAGTCAAACCGCTATCCACGCCCATTGATGTACTGCCAAAACCGCATCACCATGGTAATAGCGATGAC
TAATACGTAGATGTACTGCCAAGTAGGAAAGTCCCATAAGGTCATGTACTGGGCATAATGCCAGGCGGGC
CATTTACCGTCATTGACGTCAATAGGGGGCGTACTTGGCATATGATACACTTGATGTACTGCCAAGTGGG
CAGTTTACCGTAAATACTCCACCCATTGACGTCAATGGAAAGTCCCTATTGGCGTTACTATGGGAACATA
CGTCATTATTGACGTCAATGGGCGGGGGTCGTTGGGCGGTCAGCCAGGCGGGCCATTTACCGTAAGTTAT
GTAACGCGGAACTCCATATATGGGCTATGAACTAATGACCCCGTAATTGATTACTATTAATAACTAGTCA
ATAATCAATGTCAACGCGTATATCTGGCCCGTACATCGCGAAGCAGCGCAAAACGCCTAACCCTAAGCAG
ATTCTTCATGCAATTGTCGGTCAAGCCTTGCCTTGTTGTAGCTTAAATTTTGCTCGCGCACTACTCAGCG
ACCTCCAACACACAAGCAGGGAGCAGATACTGGCTTAACTATGCGGCATCAGAGCAGATTGTACTGAGAG
TGCACCATAGGGGATCGGGAGATCTCCCGATCCGTCGACGTCAGGTGGCACTTTTCGGGGAAATGTGCGC
GGAACCCCTATTTGTTTATTTTTCTAAATACATTCAAATATGTATCCGCTCATGAGACAATAACCCTGAT
AAATGCTTCAATAATATTGAAAAAGGAAGAGTATGAGTATTCAACATTTCCGTGTCGCCCTTATTCCCTT
TTTTGCGGCATTTTGCCTTCCTGTTTTTGCTCACCCAGAAACGCTGGTGAAAGTAAAAGATGCTGAAGAT
CAGTTGGGTGCACGAGTGGGTTACATCGAACTGGATCTCAACAGCGGTAAGATCCTTGAGAGTTTTCGCC
CCGAAGAACGTTTTCCAATGATGAGCACTTTTAAAGTTCTGCTATGTGGCGCGGTATTATCCCGTATTGA
CGCCGGGCAAGAGCAACTCGGTCGCCGCATACACTATTCTCAGAATGACTTGGTTGAGTACTCACCAGTC
ACAGAAAAGCATCTTACGGATGGCATGACAGTAAGAGAATTATGCAGTGCTGCCATAACCATGAGTGATA
ACACTGCGGCCAACTTACTTCTGACAACGATCGGAGGACCGAAGGAGCTAACCGCTTTTTTGCACAACAT
GGGGGATCATGTAACTCGCCTTGATCGTTGGGAACCGGAGCTGAATGAAGCCATACCAAACGACGAGCGT
GACACCACGATGCCTGTAGCAATGGCAACAACGTTGCGCAAACTATTAACTGGCGAACTACTTACTCTAG
CTTCCCGGCAACAATTAATAGACTGGATGGAGGCGGATAAAGTTGCAGGACCACTTCTGCGCTCGGCCCT
TCCGGCTGGCTGGTTTATTGCTGATAAATCTGGAGCCGGTGAGCGTGGGTCTCGCGGTATCATTGCAGCA
CTGGGGCCAGATGGTAAGCCCTCCCGTATCGTAGTTATCTACACGACGGGGAGTCAGGCAACTATGGATG
AACGAAATAGACAGATCGCTGAGATAGGTGCCTCACTGATTAAGCATTGGTAACTGTCAGACCAAGTTTA
CTCATATATACTTTAGATTGATTTAAAACTTCATTTTTAATTTAAAAGGATCTAGGTGAAGATCCTTTTT
GATAATCTCATGACCAAAATCCCTTAACGTGAGTTTTCGTTCCACTGAGCGTCAGACCCCGTAGAAAAGA
TCAAAGGATCTTCTTGAGATCCTTTTTTTCTGCGCGTAATCTGCTGCTTGCAAACAAAAAAACCACCGCT
ACCAGCGGTGGTTTGTTTGCCGGATCAAGAGCTACCAACTCTTTTTCCGAAGGTAACTGGCTTCAGCAGA
GCGCAGATACCAAATACTGTTCTTCTAGTGTAGCCGTAGTTAGGCCACCACTTCAAGAACTCTGTAGCAC
CGCCTACATACCTCGCTCTGCTAATCCTGTTACCAGTGGCTGCTGCCAGTGGCGATAAGTCGTGTCTTAC
CGGGTTGGACTCAAGACGATAGTTACCGGATAAGGCGCAGCGGTCGGGCTGAACGGGGGGTTCGTGCACA
CAGCCCAGCTTGGAGCGAACGACCTACACCGAACTGAGATACCTACAGCGTGAGCTATGAGAAAGCGCCA
CGCTTCCCGAAGGGAGAAAGGCGGACAGGTATCCGGTAAGCGGCAGGGTCGGAACAGGAGAGCGCACGAG
GGAGCTTCCAGGGGGAAACGCCTGGTATCTTTATAGTCCTGTCGGGTTTCGCCACCTCTGACTTGAGCGT
CGATTTTTGTGATGCTCGTCAGGGGGGCGGAGCCTATGGAAAAACGCCAGCAACGCGGCCTTTTTACGGT
TCCTGGCCTTTTGCTGGCCTTTTGCTCACATGTTCTTTCCTGCGTTATCCCCTGATTCTGTGGATAACCG
TATTACCGCCTTTGAGTGAGCTGATACCGCTCGCCGCAGCCGAACGACCGAGCGCAGCGAGTCAGTGAGC
GAGGAAGCGGAAG
