>Addgene plasmid #39504 | pcDNA3-H-Ras_V12 | depositor partial sequence | sequence record 49840 | HRAS V12 sequence
GAATTCCCGATCTATGACCGAATACAAGCTTGTTGTTGTTGGCGCCGTCGGTGTGGGCAAGAGTGCGCTG
ACCATCCAGCTGATCCAGAACCATTTTGTGGACGAATACGACCCCACTATAGAGGATTCCTACCGGAAGC
AGGTGGTCATTGATGGGGAGACGTGCCTGTTGGACATCCTGGATACCGCCGGCCAGGAGGAGTACAGCGC
CATGCGGGACCAGTACATGCGCACCGGGGAGGGCTTCCTGTGTGTGTTTGCCATCAACAACACCAAGTCT
TTTGAGGACATCCACCAGTACAGGGAGCAGATCAAACGGGTGAAGGACTCGGATGACGTGCCCATGGTGC
TGGTGGGGAACAAGTGTGACCTGGCTGCACGCACTGTGGAATCTCGGCAGGCTCAGGACCTCGCCCGAAG
CTACGGCATCCCCTACATCGAGACCTCGGCCAAGACCCGGCAGGGAGTGGAGGATGCCTTCTACACGTTG
GTGCGTGAGATCCGGCAGCACAAGCTGCGGAAGCTGAACCCTCCTGATGAGAGTGGCCCCGGCTGCATGA
GCTGCAAGTGTGTGCTCTCCTGACGCAGCACAAGCTCAGGACATGGAGGTGCCGGATGCAGGAAGGAGGT
GCAGACGGAAGGAGGAGGAAGGAAGGACGGAAGCAAGGAAGAAGGAAGGGCTGCTGGAGCCCAGTCACCC
CGGGACCGTGGGCCGAGGTGACTGCAGACCCTCCCAGGGAGGCTGTGCACAGACTGTCTTGACATCCCAA
ATGCCACCGGAACCCCAGCCCTTAGCTCCCCTCCCAGGCCTCTGTGGGCCCTTGTCGGGCACAGATGGGA
TCACAGTAAATTATTGGATGGTCTTGAAAAAAAAAAAAAAAGGTCGAGATCGGGAATTC
