>Addgene plasmid #39504 | pcDNA3-H-Ras_V12 | addgene partial sequence | sequence record 51064 | CMV_fwd
CTCTCTGGCTAACTAGAGAACCCACTGCTTACTGGCTTATCGAAATTAATACGACTCACTATAGGGAGAC
CCAAGCTTGGTACCGAGCTCGGATCCACTAGTAACGGCCGCCAGTGTGCTGGAATTCCCGATCTATGACC
GAATACAAGCTTGTTGTTGTTGGCGCCGTCGGTGTGGGCAAGAGTGCGCTGACCATCCAGCTGATCCAGA
ACCATTTTGTGGACGAATACGACCCCACTATAGAGGATTCCTACCGGAAGCAGGTGGTCATTGATGGGGA
GACGTGCCTGTTGGACATCCTGGATACCGCCGGCCAGGAGGAGTACAGCGCCATGCGGGACCAGTACATG
CGCACCGGGGAGGGCTTCCTGTGTGTGTTTGCCATCAACAACACCAAGTCTTTTGAGGACATCCACCAGT
ACAGGGAGCAGATCAAACGGGTGAAGGACTCGGATGACGTGCCCATGGTGCTGGTGGGGAACAAGTGTGA
CCTGGCTGCACGCACTGTGGAATCTCGGCAGGCTCAGGACCTCGCCCGAAGCTACGGCATCCCCTACATC
GAGACCTCGGCCAAGACCCGGCAGGGAGTGGAGGATGCCTTCTACACGTTGGTGCGTGAGATCCGGCAGC
ACAAGCTGCGGAAGCTGAACCCTCCTGATGAGAGTGGCCCCGGCTGCATGAGCTGCAAGTGTGTGCTCTC
CTGACGCAGCACAAGCTCAGGACATGGAGGTGCCGGATGCAGGAAGGAGGTGCAGACGGAAGGAGGAGGA
AGGAAGGACGGAAGCAAGGAAGGAAGGAAGGGCTGCTGGAGCCCAGTCACCCCGGGACCGTGGGCCGAGG
TGACTGCAGACCCTCCCAGGGAGGCTGTGCACAGACTGTCTTGACATCCCA
